>Addgene plasmid #64679 | pEGFP-WRAP53beta-C-terminus | depositor partial sequence | sequence record 109079 | WRAP53beta-C-terminus
CCCTTGCTCTCCACGCGCCACGTCCACCTTGAATGTCGGCTTCAGCTCTGGTGGTGTGGGGGGGCGCCAG
ACTCCAGCATCCCTGATGATCACCAGGGCGAGAAAGGGCAGGGAGGAACGGAGGGAGGTGTGGGTGAGCT
GATATAA
