>Addgene plasmid #64679 | pEGFP-WRAP53beta-C-terminus | addgene partial sequence | sequence record 112965 | EGFP-C 5'-CATGGTCCTGCTGGAGTTCGTG-3'
AGTCCGGACTCAGATCTCGAGCTCAAGCTTCGAATTCTCTTCCCTTGCTCTCCACGCGCCACGTCCACCT
TGAATGTCGGCTTCAGCTCTGGTGGTGTGGGGGGGCGCCAGACTCCAGCATCCCTGATGATCACCAGGGC
GAGAAAGGGCAGGGAGGAACGGAGGGAGGTGTGGGTGAGCTGATATAAGGTACCGCGGGCCCGGGATCCA
CCGGATCTAGATAACTGATCATAATCAGCCATACCACATTTGTAGAGGTTTTACTTGCTTTAAAAAACCT
CCCACACCTCCCCCTGAACCTGAAACATAAAATGAATGCAATTGTTGTTGTTAACTTGTTTATTGCAGCT
TATAATGGTTACAAATAAAGCAATAGCATCACAAATTTCACAAATAAAGCATTTTTTTCACTGCATTCTA
GTTGTGGTTTGTCCAAACTCATCAATGTATCTTAACGCGTAAATTGTAAGCGTTAATATTTTGTTAAAAT
TCGCGTTAAATTTTTGTTAAATCAGCTCATTTTTTAACCAATAGGCCGAAATCGGCAAAATCCCTTATAA
ATCAAAAGAATAGACCGAGATAGGGT
[37 nt withheld, positions 587-623]
AAAGAACGTGGACTCCAACGTCAAAGG
[49 nt withheld, positions 651-699]
T
[91 nt withheld, positions 701-791]
G
[118 nt withheld, positions 793-910]
