>Addgene plasmid #64679 | pEGFP-WRAP53beta-C-terminus | addgene partial sequence | sequence record 113714 | SV40pA-R 5'-GAAATTTGTGATGCTATTGC-3'
ACAACAACAATTGCATTCATTTTATGTTTCAGGTTCAGGGGGAGGTGTGGGAGGTTTTTTAAAGCAAGTA
AAACCTCTACAAATGTGGTATGGCTGATTATGATCAGTTATCTAGATCCGGTGGATCCCGGGCCCGCGGT
ACCTTATATCAGCTCACCCACACCTCCCTCCGTTCCTCCCTGCCCTTTCTCGCCCTGGTGATCATCAGGG
ATGCTGGAGTCTGGCGCCCCCCCACACCACCAGAGCTGAAGCCGACATTCAAGGTGGACGTGGCGCGTGG
AGAGCAAGGGAAGAGAATTCGAAGCTTGAGCTCGAGATCTGAGTCCGGACTTGTACAGCTCGTCCATGCC
GAGAGTGATCCCGGCGGCGGTCACGAACTCCAGCAGGACCATGTGATCGCGCTTCTCGTTGGGGTCTTTG
CTCAGGGCGGACTGGGTGCTCAGGTAGTGGTTGTCGGGCAGCAGCACGGGGCCGTCGCCGATGGGGGTGT
TCTGCTGGTAGTGGTCGGCGAGCTGCACGCTGCCGTCCTCGATGTTGTGGCGGATCTTGAAGTTCACCTT
GATGCCGTTCTTCTGCTTGTCGGCCATGATATAGACGTTGTGGCTGTTGTAGTTGTACTCCAGCTTGTGC
CCCAGGATGTTGCCGTCCTCCTTGAAGTCGATGCCCTTCAGCTCGATGCGGTTCACCAGGGTGTCGCCCT
CGAACTTCACCTCGGCGCGGGTCTTGTAGTTGCCGTCGTCCTTGAAGAAGATGGTGCGCTCCTGGACGTA
GCCTTCGGGCATGGCGGACTTGAAGAAGTCGTGCTGCTTCATGTGGTCGGGGTAGCGGCTGAAGCACTGC
ACGCCGTA
