[The description below was written by a language model from this plasmid's Addgene catalogue record.]
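Description:
pEGFP-WRAP53beta-C-terminus is a mammalian expression plasmid built on the Clontech pEGFP-C1 backbone, with a total size of about 4.85 kb. It is maintained in E. coli as a high-copy plasmid under kanamycin selection. No feature table is provided, so other backbone elements, such as the replication origin, polyadenylation signal or any mammalian selection cassette, are not documented here.

The payload is a short 147 bp fragment of human WRAP53 (also known as TCAB1 or WDR79; named as a WD40-encoding RNA antisense to p53). It encodes only the C-terminal portion of the WRAP53beta protein, amino acids 500–548. The fragment was inserted between the EcoRI and KpnI sites of the multiple cloning site, and both sites are retained. In this backbone the cloning site lies downstream of the EGFP coding sequence, so the CMV promoter drives strong constitutive expression of a fusion protein with GFP at the N terminus and the WRAP53beta tail at the C terminus.

The stated purpose is to express the C terminus of WRAP53beta in isolation. A fluorescently tagged truncation of this kind is typically used as part of a domain-mapping series, allowing the localisation of the fragment to be followed in transfected cells and its interactions to be tested through the GFP tag. The associated study concerns the role of WRAP53beta as a scaffold protein organising the ubiquitin response in DNA double-strand break repair, which suggests the construct was used to examine what the C-terminal region contributes to that function, although the record does not detail specific experiments.
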