Addgene plasmid #64679: pEGFP-WRAP53beta-C-terminus
Purpose: expresses only C terminus of WRAP53beta
Depositing lab: Marianne Farnebo. Depositing organization: Karolinska Institutet. Publication: The scaffold protein WRAP53beta orchestrates the ubiquitin response critical for DNA double-strand break repair. Henriksson S, Rassoolzadeh H, Hedstrom E, Coucoravas C, Julner A, Goldstein M, Imreh G, Zhivotovsky B, Kastan MB, Helleday T, Farnebo M. Genes Dev. 2014 Dec 15;28(24):2726-38. doi: 10.1101/gad.246546.114. PubMed 25512560.
Backbone
  Vector backbone: pEGFP-C1
  Backbone manufacturer: clontech
  Backbone size w/o insert (bp): 4700
  Total vector size (bp): 4847
  Vector type: Mammalian Expression
Growth in bacteria
  Bacterial resistance: Kanamycin, 50 μg/mL
  Growth temperature: 37°C
  Growth strain: DH5alpha
  Copy number: High Copy
Gene/Insert
  Gene/Insert name: WD40-encoding RNA antisense to P53 (alt name: WRAP53beta only C terminus)
  Species: H. sapiens (human)
  Insert size (bp): 147
  Mutation: only C terminus amino acids 500-548
  GenBank ID: NM_001143992.1
  Entrez Gene: WRAP53 (a.k.a. DKCB3, TCAB1, WDR79)
  Promoter: CMV
  Tag / fusion protein: GFP (N terminal on backbone)
  Cloning method: Restriction Enzyme; 5′ cloning site EcoRI (not destroyed); 3′ cloning site KpnI (not destroyed)
  Sequencing primers: 5′ pEGFPC1-for 5´-GATCACTCTCGGCATGGAC-3´; 3′ pEGFPC1-rev 5´-CATTTTATGTTTCAGGTTCAGGG-3’
Terms and licenses: Academic/Nonprofit Terms; Industry Terms: Not Available to Industry
How to cite: pEGFP-WRAP53beta-C-terminus was a gift from Marianne Farnebo (Addgene plasmid # 64679 ; http://n2t.net/addgene:64679 ; RRID:Addgene_64679)
